LOCUS       Exported 4795 bp ds-DNA circular SYN 12-MAY-2021
DEFINITION  Donor empty vector with floxed puromycin resistance gene expression
            cassette.
ACCESSION   .
VERSION     .
KEYWORDS    PL552
SOURCE      synthetic DNA construct
  ORGANISM  synthetic DNA construct
REFERENCE   1 (bases 1 to 4795)
  AUTHORS   Chen Y, Cao J, Xiong M, Petersen AJ, Dong Y, Tao Y, Huang CT, Du Z,
            Zhang SC
  TITLE     Engineering Human Stem Cell Lines with Inducible Gene Knockout using
            CRISPR/Cas9.
  JOURNAL   Cell Stem Cell. 2015 Jul 1. pii: S1934-5909(15)00261-1. doi:
            10.1016/j.stem.2015.06.001.
  PUBMED    26145478
REFERENCE   2 (bases 1 to 4795)
  AUTHORS   .
  TITLE     Direct Submission
  JOURNAL   Exported May 12, 2021 from SnapGene Server 1.1.58
            http://www.snapgene.com
FEATURES             Location/Qualifiers
     source          1..4795
                     /organism="synthetic DNA construct"
                     /mol_type="other DNA"
     promoter        1..19
                     /label=T3 promoter
                     /note="promoter for bacteriophage T3 RNA polymerase"
     protein_bind    complement(88..121)
                     /label=loxP
                     /bound_moiety="Cre recombinase"
                     /note="Cre-mediated recombination occurs in the 8-bp core
                     sequence (GCATACAT)."
     promoter        182..681
                     /label=PGK promoter
                     /note="mouse phosphoglycerate kinase 1 promoter"
     primer_bind     complement(217..240)
                     /label=MSCV-rev
                     /note="Murine stem cell virus, reverse primer"
     primer_bind     614..633
                     /label=mPGK-F
                     /note="Mouse PGK promoter, forward primer"
     CDS             721..1320
                     /codon_start=1
                     /gene="pac from Streptomyces alboniger"
                     /product="puromycin N-acetyltransferase"
                     /label=PuroR
                     /note="confers resistance to puromycin"
                     /translation="MTEYKPTVRLATRDDVPRAVRTLAAAFADYPATRHTVDPDRHIER
                     VTELQELFLTRVGLDIGKVWVADDGAAVAVWTTPESVEAGAVFAEIGPRMAELSGSRLA
                     AQQQMEGLLAPHRPKEPAWFLATVGVSPDHQGKGLGSAVVLPGVEAAERAGVPAFLETS
                     APHNLPFYERLGFTVTADVEVPEGPRTWCMTRKPGA"
     primer_bind     complement(721..740)
                     /label=Puro-R
                     /note="Puromycin resistance gene, reverse primer. Also
                     called puro-variant-R"
     protein_bind    complement(1877..1910)
                     /label=loxP
                     /bound_moiety="Cre recombinase"
                     /note="Cre-mediated recombination occurs in the 8-bp core
                     sequence (GCATACAT)."
     primer_bind     complement(1936..1952)
                     /label=SK primer
                     /note="common sequencing primer, one of multiple similar
                     variants"
     primer_bind     complement(1936..1952)
                     /label=pBluescriptSK
                     /note="For pBluescript vector"
     primer_bind     complement(1984..2003)
                     /label=T7
                     /note="T7 promoter, forward primer"
     promoter        complement(1985..2003)
                     /label=T7 promoter
                     /note="promoter for bacteriophage T7 RNA polymerase"
     primer_bind     complement(2010..2027)
                     /label=M13 Forward
                     /note="In lacZ gene. Also called M13-F20 or M13 (-21)
                     Forward"
     primer_bind     complement(2010..2026)
                     /label=M13 fwd
                     /note="common sequencing primer, one of multiple similar
                     variants"
     primer_bind     complement(2019..2041)
                     /label=M13/pUC Forward
                     /note="In lacZ gene"
     rep_origin      complement(2167..2622)
                     /direction=LEFT
                     /label=f1 ori
                     /note="f1 bacteriophage origin of replication; arrow
                     indicates direction of (+) strand synthesis"
     primer_bind     complement(2304..2325)
                     /label=F1ori-F
                     /note="F1 origin, forward primer"
     primer_bind     2516..2535
                     /label=F1ori-R
                     /note="F1 origin, reverse primer"
     promoter        2649..2753
                     /gene="bla"
                     /label=AmpR promoter
     CDS             2754..3614
                     /codon_start=1
                     /gene="bla"
                     /product="beta-lactamase"
                     /label=AmpR
                     /note="confers resistance to ampicillin, carbenicillin, and
                     related antibiotics"
                     /translation="MSIQHFRVALIPFFAAFCLPVFAHPETLVKVKDAEDQLGARVGYI
                     ELDLNSGKILESFRPEERFPMMSTFKVLLCGAVLSRIDAGQEQLGRRIHYSQNDLVEYS
                     PVTEKHLTDGMTVRELCSAAITMSDNTAANLLLTTIGGPKELTAFLHNMGDHVTRLDRW
                     EPELNEAIPNDERDTTMPVAMATTLRKLLTGELLTLASRQQLIDWMEADKVAGPLLRSA
                     LPAGWFIADKSGAGERGSRGIIAALGPDGKPSRIVVIYTTGSQATMDERNRQIAEIGAS
                     LIKHW"
     primer_bind     complement(2972..2991)
                     /label=Amp-R
                     /note="Ampicillin resistance gene, reverse primer"
     rep_origin      3785..4373
                     /direction=RIGHT
                     /label=ori
                     /note="high-copy-number ColE1/pMB1/pBR322/pUC origin of
                     replication"
     primer_bind     4274..4293
                     /label=pBR322ori-F
                     /note="pBR322 origin, forward primer"
     primer_bind     4527..4544
                     /label=L4440
                     /note="L4440 vector, forward primer"
     protein_bind    4661..4682
                     /label=CAP binding site
                     /bound_moiety="E. coli catabolite activator protein"
                     /note="CAP binding activates transcription in the presence
                     of cAMP."
     promoter        4697..4727
                     /label=lac promoter
                     /note="promoter for the E. coli lac operon"
     protein_bind    4735..4751
                     /label=lac operator
                     /bound_moiety="lac repressor encoded by lacI"
                     /note="The lac repressor binds to the lac operator to
                     inhibit transcription in E. coli. This inhibition can be
                     relieved by adding lactose or
                     isopropyl-beta-D-thiogalactopyranoside (IPTG)."
     primer_bind     4740..4762
                     /label=M13/pUC Reverse
                     /note="In lacZ gene"
     primer_bind     4759..4775
                     /label=M13 rev
                     /note="common sequencing primer, one of multiple similar
                     variants"
     primer_bind     4759..4775
                     /label=M13 Reverse
                     /note="In lacZ gene. Also called M13-rev"
ORIGIN
        1 aattaaccct cactaaaggg aacaaaagct ggtaccgggc cccccctcga ggtcgacgaa
       61 ttccgatcat attcaataac ccttaatata acttcgtata atgtatgcta tacgaagtta
      121 ttaggtctga agaggagttt acgtccagcc aagcttagga tctcgacctc gaaattctac
      181 cgggtagggg aggcgctttt cccaaggcag tctggagcat gcgctttagc agccccgctg
      241 ggcacttggc gctacacaag tggcctctgg cctcgcacac attccacatc caccggtagg
      301 cgccaaccga ctccgttctt tggtggcccc ttcgcgccac cttctactcc tcccctagtc
      361 aggaagttcc cccccgcccc gcagctcgcg tcgtgcagga cgtgacaaat ggaagtagca
      421 cgtctcacta gtctcgtgca gatggacagc accgctgagc aatggaagcg ggtaggcctt
      481 tggggcagcg gccaatagca gctttgctcc ttcgctttct gggctcagag gctgggaagg
      541 ggtgggtccg ggggcgggct caggggcggg ctcaggggcg gggcgggcgc ccgaaggtcc
      601 tccggaggcc cggcattctg cacgcttcaa aagcgcacgt ctgccgcgct gttctcctct
      661 tcctcatctc cgggcctttc gacctgcatc catctagatc tcgagcagct gaagcttacc
      721 atgaccgagt acaagcccac ggtgcgcctc gccacccgcg acgacgtccc cagggccgta
      781 cgcaccctcg ccgccgcgtt cgccgactac cccgccacgc gccacaccgt cgatccggac
      841 cgccacatcg agcgggtcac cgagctgcaa gaactcttcc tcacgcgcgt cgggctcgac
      901 atcggcaagg tgtgggtcgc ggacgacggc gccgcggtgg cggtctggac cacgccggag
      961 agcgtcgaag cgggggcggt gttcgccgag atcggcccgc gcatggccga gttgagcggt
     1021 tcccggctgg ccgcgcagca acagatggaa ggcctcctgg cgccgcaccg gcccaaggag
     1081 cccgcgtggt tcctggccac cgtcggcgtc tcgcccgacc accagggcaa gggtctgggc
     1141 agcgccgtcg tgctccccgg agtggaggcg gccgagcgcg ccggggtgcc cgccttcctg
     1201 gagacctccg cgccccacaa cctccccttc tacgagcggc tcggcttcac cgtcaccgcc
     1261 gacgtcgagg tgcccgaagg accgcgcacc tggtgcatga cccgcaagcc cggtgcctga
     1321 cgcccgcccc acgacccgca gcgcccgacc gaaaggagcg cacgacccca tgcatcgatg
     1381 atatcagatc cccgggatgc agaaattgat gatctattaa acaataaaga tgtccactaa
     1441 aatggaagtt tttcctgtca tactttgtta agaagggtga gaacagagta cctacatttt
     1501 gaatggaagg attggagcta cgggggtggg ggtggggtgg gattagataa atgcctgctc
     1561 tttactgaag gctctttact attgctttat gataatgttt catagttgga tatcataatt
     1621 taaacaagca aaaccaaatt aagggccagc tcattcctcc cactcatgat ctatagatct
     1681 atagatctct cgtgggatca ttgtttttct cttgattccc actttgtggt tctaagtact
     1741 gtggtttcca aatgtgtcag tttcatagcc tgaagaacga gatcagcagc ctctgttcca
     1801 catacacttc attctcagta ttgttttgcc aagttctaat tccatcagaa gctggtcgag
     1861 atccggaacc cttaatataa cttcgtataa tgtatgctat acgaagttat taggtccctc
     1921 gaagaggttc actaggatcc actagttcta gagcggccgc caccgcggtg gagctccaat
     1981 tcgccctata gtgagtcgta ttacaattca ctggccgtcg ttttacaacg tcgtgactgg
     2041 gaaaaccctg gcgttaccca acttaatcgc cttgcagcac atcccccttt cgccagctgg
     2101 cgtaatagcg aagaggcccg caccgatcgc ccttcccaac agttgcgcag cctgaatggc
     2161 gaatggaaat tgtaagcgtt aatattttgt taaaattcgc gttaaatttt tgttaaatca
     2221 gctcattttt taaccaatag gccgaaatcg gcaaaatccc ttataaatca aaagaataga
     2281 ccgagatagg gttgagtgtt gttccagttt ggaacaagag tccactatta aagaacgtgg
     2341 actccaacgt caaaggnnnn nnnnnnnnnn nnnnnnnnnn nnnnnnnnnn nnnnnnnnnn
     2401 nnnnntnnnn nnnnnnnnnn nnnnnnnnnn nnnnnnnnnn nnnnnnnnnn nnnnnnnnnn
     2461 nnnnnnnnnn nnnnnnnnnn nnnnnnnnnn nnnnnnngnn nnnnnnnnnn nnnnnnnnnn
     2521 nnnnnnnnnn nnnnnnnnnn nnnnnnnnnn nnnnnnnnnn nnnnnnnnnn nnnnnnnnnn
     2581 nnnnnnnnnn nnnnnnnnnn nnnnnnnnnn nnnnnnnnnn nncaggtggc acttttcggg
     2641 gaaatgtgcg cggaacccct atttgtttat ttttctaaat acattcaaat atgtatccgc
     2701 tcatgagaca ataaccctga taaatgcttc aataatattg aaaaaggaag agtatgagta
     2761 ttcaacattt ccgtgtcgcc cttattccct tttttgcggc attttgcctt cctgtttttg
     2821 ctcacccaga aacgctggtg aaagtaaaag atgctgaaga tcagttgggt gcacgagtgg
     2881 gttacatcga actggatctc aacagcggta agatccttga gagttttcgc cccgaagaac
     2941 gttttccaat gatgagcact tttaaagttc tgctatgtgg cgcggtatta tcccgtattg
     3001 acgccgggca agagcaactc ggtcgccgca tacactattc tcagaatgac ttggttgagt
     3061 actcaccagt cacagaaaag catcttacgg atggcatgac agtaagagaa ttatgcagtg
     3121 ctgccataac catgagtgat aacactgcgg ccaacttact tctgacaacg atcggaggac
     3181 cgaaggagct aaccgctttt ttgcacaaca tgggggatca tgtaactcgc cttgatcgtt
     3241 gggaaccgga gctgaatgaa gccataccaa acgacgagcg tgacaccacg atgcctgtag
     3301 caatggcaac aacgttgcgc aaactattaa ctggcgaact acttactcta gcttcccggc
     3361 aacaattaat agactggatg gaggcggata aagttgcagg accacttctg cgctcggccc
     3421 ttccggctgg ctggtttatt gctgataaat ctggagccgg tgagcgtggg tctcgcggta
     3481 tcattgcagc actggggcca gatggtaagc cctcccgtat cgtagttatc tacacgacgg
     3541 ggagtcaggc aactatggat gaacgaaata gacagatcgc tgagataggt gcctcactga
     3601 ttaagcattg gtaactgtca gaccaagttt actcatatat actttagatt gatttaaaac
     3661 ttcattttta atttaaaagg atctaggtga agatcctttt tgataatctc atgaccaaaa
     3721 tcccttaacg tgagttttcg ttccactgag cgtcagaccc cgtagaaaag atcaaaggat
     3781 cttcttgaga tccttttttt ctgcgcgtaa tctgctgctt gcaaacaaaa aaaccaccgc
     3841 taccagcggt ggtttgtttg ccggatcaag agctaccaac tctttttccg aaggtaactg
     3901 gcttcagcag agcgcagata ccaaatactg ttcttctagt gtagccgtag ttaggccacc
     3961 acttcaagaa ctctgtagca ccgcctacat acctcgctct gctaatcctg ttaccagtgg
     4021 ctgctgccag tggcgataag tcgtgtctta ccgggttgga ctcaagacga tagttaccgg
     4081 ataaggcgca gcggtcgggc tgaacggggg gttcgtgcac acagcccagc ttggagcgaa
     4141 cgacctacac cgaactgaga tacctacagc gtgagctatg agaaagcgcc acgcttcccg
     4201 aagggagaaa ggcggacagg tatccggtaa gcggcagggt cggaacagga gagcgcacga
     4261 gggagcttcc agggggaaac gcctggtatc tttatagtcc tgtcgggttt cgccacctct
     4321 gacttgagcg tcgatttttg tgatgctcgt caggggggcg gagcctatgg aaaaacgcca
     4381 gcaacgcggc ctttttacgg ttcctggcct tttgctggcc ttttgctcac atgttctttc
     4441 ctgcgttatc ccctgattct gtggataacc gtattaccgc ctttgagtga gctgataccg
     4501 ctcgccgcag ccgaacgacc gagcgcagcg agtcagtgag cgaggaagcg gaagagcgcc
     4561 caatacgcaa accgcctctc cccgcgcgtt ggccgattca ttaatgcagc tggcacgaca
     4621 ggtttcccga ctggaaagcg ggcagtgagc gcaacgcaat taatgtgagt tagctcactc
     4681 attaggcacc ccaggcttta cactttatgc ttccggctcg tatgttgtgt ggaattgtga
     4741 gcggataaca atttcacaca ggaaacagct atgaccatga ttacgccaag ctcga
//
