[The description below was written by a language model from this plasmid's Addgene catalogue record and the feature table of its GenBank file.]
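Description:
PL552 is an empty donor (targeting) backbone of about 4.8 kb for building homology-directed repair templates for mammalian cells. It was derived from PL452 by replacing the neomycin resistance gene with a puromycin resistance gene. The plasmid has a pBluescript-type architecture. A high-copy ColE1/pUC origin and an ampicillin resistance gene (bla, with its own promoter) provide propagation and selection in E. coli. An f1 origin is also present, and T3 and T7 promoters, lac promoter/operator remnants and M13 primer sites flank the cassette region.

The functional payload is a floxed selection cassette. The mouse PGK promoter drives the pac gene from Streptomyces alboniger, which encodes puromycin N-acetyltransferase, and the whole unit sits between two loxP sites annotated in the same orientation. The roughly 550 bp between the end of the puromycin coding sequence and the downstream loxP site is not annotated, so the record does not identify a polyadenylation signal. Because the loxP sites are direct repeats, Cre recombinase can excise the promoter and marker after selection, leaving a single loxP site at the locus.

No insert is supplied. Users add their own sequences by restriction cloning, presumably homology arms on either side of the cassette, although the record does not list the available sites. The associated publication concerns engineering human stem cell lines with inducible gene knockout using CRISPR/Cas9. This fits use of the vector as a donor template, with puromycin enriching for cells that have integrated the cassette and Cre later removing the marker.
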