Addgene plasmid #68407: PL552
Purpose: (Empty Backbone) Donor empty vector with floxed puromycin resistance gene expression cassette
Depositing lab: Su-Chun Zhang. Depositing organization: University of Wisconsin, Madison. Publication: Engineering Human Stem Cell Lines with Inducible Gene Knockout using CRISPR/Cas9. Chen Y, Cao J, Xiong M, Petersen AJ, Dong Y, Tao Y, Huang CT, Du Z, Zhang SC. Cell Stem Cell. 2015 Jul 1. pii: S1934-5909(15)00261-1. doi: 10.1016/j.stem.2015.06.001. PubMed 26145478.
Backbone
  Vector backbone: PL452
  Backbone manufacturer: Frederick National Lab
  Backbone size (bp): 4800
  Modifications to backbone: PL552 donor plasmid vector containing a floxed PGK-puromycin expression cassette was constructed by replacing the neomycin gene in the PL452 (Frederick National Lab) with a puromycin gene.
  Vector type: Mammalian Expression, Cre/Lox
  Promoter: mouse PGK promoter
  Selectable markers: Puromycin
Growth in bacteria
  Bacterial resistance: Ampicillin, 100 μg/mL
  Growth temperature: 37°C
  Growth strain: Top10
  Copy number: High Copy
Gene/Insert
  Cloning method: Restriction Enzyme
  Sequencing primers: 5′ agctatgaccatgattacg; 3′ aaacgacggccagtgaattg
Terms and licenses: Academic/Nonprofit Terms; Industry Terms: Not Available to Industry
How to cite: PL552 was a gift from Su-Chun Zhang (Addgene plasmid # 68407 ; http://n2t.net/addgene:68407 ; RRID:Addgene_68407)
