>Addgene plasmid #68407 | PL552 | addgene partial sequence | sequence record 122670 | M13pUC-Fwd 5'-CCCAGTCACGACGTTGTAAAACG-3'
AATTAACCCTCACTAAAGGGAACAAAAGCTGGTACCGGGCCCCCCCTCGAGGTCGACGAATTCCGATCAT
ATTCAATAACCCTTAATATAACTTCGTATAATGTATGCTATACGAAGTTATTAGGTCTGAAGAGGAGTTT
ACGTCCAGCCAAGCTTAGGATCTCGACCTCGAAATTCTACCGGGTAGGGGAGGCGCTTTTCCCAAGGCAG
TCTGGAGCATGCGCTTTAGCAGCCCCGCTGGGCACTTGGCGCTACACAAGTGGCCTCTGGCCTCGCACAC
ATTCCACATCCACCGGTAGGCGCCAACCGACTCCGTTCTTTGGTGGCCCCTTCGCGCCACCTTCTACTCC
TCCCCTAGTCAGGAAGTTCCCCCCCGCCCCGCAGCTCGCGTCGTGCAGGACGTGACAAATGGAAGTAGCA
CGTCTCACTAGTCTCGTGCAGATGGACAGCACCGCTGAGCAATGGAAGCGGGTAGGCCTTTGGGGCAGCG
GCCAATAGCAGCTTTGCTCCTTCGCTTTCTGGGCTCAGAGGCTGGGAAGGGGTGGGTCCGGGGGCGGGCT
CAGGGGCGGGCTCAGGGGCGGGGCGGGCGCCCGAAGGTCCTCCGGAGGCCCGGCATTCTGCACGCTTCAA
AAGCGCACGTCTGCCGCGCTGTTCTCCTCTTCCTCATCTCCGGGCCTTTCGACCTGCATCCATCTAGATC
TCGAGCAGCTGAAGCTTACCATGACCGAGTACAAGCCCACGGTGCGCCTCGCCACCCGCGACGACGTCCC
CAGGGCCGTACGCACCCTCGCCGCCGCGTTCGCCGACTACCCCGCCACGCGCCACACCGTCGATCCGGAC
CGCCACATCGAGCGGGTCACCGAGCTGCAAGAACTCTTCCTCACGCGCGTCGGGCTCGACATCGGCAAGG
TGTGGG
